Addgene plasmid #103117: pUC19-J6LE60
Purpose: Cas9 coding gene template with optimized sequence for human codon usage
Depositing lab: Duhee Bang. Depositing organization: Yonsei University. Publication: High-throughput construction of multiple cas9 gene variants via assembly of high-depth tiled and sequence-verified oligonucleotides. Cho N, Seo HN, Ryu T, Kwon E, Huh S, Noh J, Yeom H, Hwang B, Ha H, Lee JH, Kwon S, Bang D. Nucleic Acids Res. 2018 May 18;46(9):e55. doi: 10.1093/nar/gky112. PubMed 29529247.
Backbone
  Vector backbone: pUC19
  Backbone manufacturer: NEB(New England Biolabs)
  Vector type: CRISPR ; Cloning vector
Growth in bacteria
  Bacterial resistance: Ampicillin, 100 μg/mL
  Growth temperature: 37°C
  Growth strain: DH5alpha
  Copy number: High Copy
Gene/Insert
  Gene/Insert name: J6LE60(Cas9 coding gene from Rhodovulum sp. PH10)
  Insert size (bp): 3177
  Mutation: human codon-optimized
  Cloning method: Gibson Cloning
  Sequencing primers: 5′ gctgcaaggcgattaagttg; 3′ cggctcgtatgttgtgtgg
Terms and licenses: Academic/Nonprofit Terms; Industry Terms: Not Available to Industry
How to cite: pUC19-J6LE60 was a gift from Duhee Bang (Addgene plasmid # 103117 ; http://n2t.net/addgene:103117 ; RRID:Addgene_103117)
