[The description below was written by a language model from this plasmid's Addgene catalogue record and pLannotate feature annotations shown in this document.]
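Description:
pUC19-J6LE60 is a high-copy bacterial cloning plasmid built on the pUC19 backbone that serves as a storage and template vector for a synthetic Cas9 gene. The insert, J6LE60, is the Cas9 coding sequence from Rhodovulum sp. PH10, recoded for human codon usage. It is recorded as 3,177 bp and was introduced by Gibson assembly. The plasmid replicates in E. coli through the ColE1/pMB1-type pUC origin and is selected with ampicillin through the β-lactamase gene (AmpR) driven by its native bla promoter.

The automated feature table for the 5,928 nt full sequence annotates only backbone elements. It does not call the Cas9 open reading frame itself. A large unannotated stretch lies between the lacZα fragment and the lac operator, lac promoter and CAP binding site. This is consistent with the insert occupying the pUC19 cloning region and interrupting lacZα. The orientation of the gene relative to the lac promoter cannot be determined from the record. Several short matches (bom, lacI, RSF ori and rop fragments) are partial hits and look like backbone remnants rather than functional parts.

No mammalian promoter, nuclear localization signal, epitope tag, polyadenylation signal or guide RNA cassette is recorded, so the plasmid is not a ready-made expression vector for human cells. Its stated purpose is to provide a sequence template for a human codon-optimized Cas9 ortholog, which could be amplified or subcloned into expression vectors. It comes from work on high-throughput assembly of multiple cas9 gene variants from sequence-verified oligonucleotides.
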