Features (pLannotate 1.2.2; 11 found; start..end, strand, type, name):
     69..168     +  misc_feature   bom (fragment): basis of mobility region from pBR322
    174..328     -  CDS            lacZα (fragment): LacZα fragment of β-galactosidase; lacZ fragment
   3613..3629    -  protein_bind   lac operator: The lac repressor binds to the lac operator to inhibit transcription in E. coli. This inhibition can be relieved by adding lactose or isopropyl-β-D-thiogalactopyranoside (IPTG). lac repressor encoded by lacI
   3637..3667    -  promoter       lac promoter: promoter for the E. coli lac operon
   3682..3703    -  protein_bind   CAP binding site: CAP binding activates transcription in the presence of cAMP. E. coli catabolite activator protein
   3716..3808    -  CDS            lacI (fragment): lac repressor; lacI; The lac repressor binds to the lac operator to inhibit transcription in E. coli. This inhibition can be relieved by adding lactose or isopropyl-β-D-thiogalactopyranoside (IPTG).
   3810..3858    -  rep_origin     RSF ori (fragment): Plasmids containing the RSF 1030 origin of replication can be propagated in E. coli cells that contain additional plasmids with compatible origins.
   4041..4629    -  rep_origin     ori: high-copy-number ColE1/pMB1/pBR322/pUC origin of replication
   4800..5660    -  CDS            AmpR: β-lactamase; bla; confers resistance to ampicillin, carbenicillin, and related antibiotics
   5661..5765    -  promoter       AmpR promoter: bla
   5860..5895    +  CDS            rop (fragment): Rop protein, which maintains plasmids at low copy number; rop
>Addgene plasmid #103117 | pUC19-J6LE60 | addgene full sequence | sequence record 201879 | Addgene NGS Result
CTGTAAGCGGATGCCGGGAGCAGACAAGCCCGTCAGGGCGCGTCAGCGGGTGTTGGCGGGTGTCGGGGCT
GGCTTAACTATGCGGCATCAGAGCAGATTGTACTGAGAGTGCACCATATGCGGTGTGAAATACCGCACAG
ATGCGTAAGGAGAAAATACCGCATCAGGCGCCATTCGCCATTCAGGCTGCGCAACTGTTGGGAAGGGCGA
TCGGTGCGGGCCTCTTCGCTATTACGCCAGCTGGCGAAAGGGGGATGTGCTGCAAGGCGATTAAGTTGGG
TAACGCCAGGGTTTTCCCAGTCACGACGTTGTAAAACGACGGCCAGTGTGCTGTCTCATCATTTTGGCAA
AGAATTCGCGGCCGCCACCATGGGAATCCGCTTCGCCTTTGATCTCGGCACCAACAGCATCGGCTGGGCC
GTCTGGAGGACTGGCCCTGGCGTTTTTGGAGAGGACACCGCGGCTAGCCTGGACGGTTCAGGGGTCTTGA
TCTTTAAGGACGGCCGCAACCCCAAGGACGGCCAGTCACTGGCCACTATGAGGCGCGTCCCCCGGCAGAG
CCGCAAGCGAAGAGATCGGTTTGTGCTCCGGCGCCGGGACCTCCTGGCCGCCCTGCGCAAGGCTGGTCTG
TTCCCAGTGGACGTCGAGGAGGGAAGGCGACTCGCAGCTACGGACCCGTATCACCTTCGCGCTAAAGCGC
TGGACGAGTCATTGACACCACACGAGATGGGGAGAGTGATCTTTCACCTGAACCAGAGACGCGGGTTTAG
GAGTAATAGAAAAGCTGACAGACAAGATAGAGAGAAGGGCAAAATAGCTGAGGGCTCTAAACGCTTGGCT
GAAACCCTCGCTGCAACTAACTGCCGGACTCTGGGGGAATTCCTGTGGAGCAGACATCGCGGGACTCCAC
GGACGCGGAGCCCGACACGCATTAGGATGGAGGGAGAGGGAGCCAAAGCACTCTACGCTTTCTATCCAAC
TCGGGAGATGGTTAGAGCTGAATTTGAGAGATTGTGGACAGCTCAATCTCGCTTTGCGCCTGATCTGCTC
ACTCCAGAGCGGCACGAGGAGATTGCGGGGATCCTGTTTAGGCAGCGGGATCTGGCCCCTCCTAAAATCG
GGTGCTGCACCTTTGAGCCTAGCGAAAGGAGGCTCCCACGCGCCCTTCCCAGCGTGGAGGCCAGGGGAAT
CTACGAACGGCTGGCTCATCTGCGGATTACCACCGGGCCTGTATCCGACCGGGGTTTGACAAGGCCTGAG
CGGGATGTGCTCGCCAGCGCCCTGCTGGCAGGCAAGTCCCTGACATTTAAGGCAGTGAGGAAGACACTTA
AGATCCTCCCCCACGCTTTGGTGAATTTCGAGGAAGCCGGGGAGAAGGGACTCGACGGCGCCCTCACTGC
CAAACTGTTGTCCAAGCCGGATCATTATGGAGCCGCTTGGCACGGTCTGTCATTCGCTGAGAAGGATACC
TTCGTTGGGAAACTGCTTGATGAAGCTGACGAAGAGCGGCTGATTAGACGCTTGGTCACCGAAAACCGCC
TGAGTGAGGACGCCGCTAGAAGATGTGCGAGTATCCCCCTGGCGGATGGGTACGGCCGGTTGGGTCGGAC
AGCCAACACTGAGATTCTGGCAGCTCTGGTTGAGGAGACAGATGAGACTGGGACAGTTGTAACATACGCC
GAAGCTGTACGCAGGGCTGGCGAGAGGACTGGCCGCAACTGGCATCACTCTGATGAAAGGGACGGAGTCA
TCCTGGACCGGCTGCCTTATTATGGTGAAATTCTTCAGCGGCACGTTGTCCCCGGCAGTGGAGAGCCCGA
AGAGAAGAACGAGGCCGCCCGCTGGGGACGCCTTGCAAACCCTACTGTCCACATCGGCCTGAACCAGCTT
CGGAAAGTCGTGAATAGACTGATCGCCGCTCATGGAAGGCCTGACCAGATCGTGGTAGAGCTGGCCCGCG
AGCTGAAACTGAACCGCGAGCAGAAGGAGCGCTTGGATCGCGAAAATAGAAAGAACAGGGAGGAAAACGA
ACGCAGAACAGCAATCCTGGCCGAACACGGACAACGCGATACCGCCGAAAATAAGATTAGACTGAGGCTG
TTCGAAGAACAAGCGCGGGCCAATGCTGGCATCGCACTGTGCCCCTACACAGGAAGGGCCATCGGAATTG
CCGAGCTGTTCACTTCCGAGGTGGAGATTGATCACATTCTGCCCGTAAGCCTGACCCTGGATGACAGCCT
CGCTAATCGCGTTCTTTGTCGAAGGGAAGCCAATCGCGAGAAGCGACGGCAGACCCCATTCCAGGCATTC
GGTGCTACCCCAGCATGGAACGACATCGTCGCCCGCGCAGCTAAGTTGCCTCCCAACAAGCGGTGGAGAT
TCGATCCAGCCGCTCTGGAGAGGTTCGAAAGGGAAGGAGGTTTCCTGGGGCGCCAGCTGAACGAAACAAA
GTATCTGTCCAGGCTTGCTAAAATTTATTTGGGAAAGATCTGCGATCCCGATCGCGTGTATGTGACTCCG
GGCACTCTCACGGGCCTCCTCAGGGCCCGGTGGGGATTGAATTCCATCCTCAGTGACAGTAACTTTAAAA
ACCGGTCAGATCATCGACATCATGCCGTTGATGCCGTTGTGATTGGAGTCCTTACGAGGGGTATGATCCA
GAGAATTGCACATGACGCTGCCCGCGCCGAGGATCAAGATCTGGACAGAGTGTTCCGCGACGTACCAGTG
CCCTTCGAAGACTTTAGAGATCATGTGCGAGAGAGAGTGAGCACCATCACGGTGGCCGTGAAGCCAGAGC
ACGGCAAAGGCGGCGCTCTCCATGAGGATACATCTTACGGCCTTGTACCTGACACCGATCCCAACGCGGC
ACTGGGCAATCTGGTCGTGCGCAAACCAATACGGTCCCTGACAGCTGGCGAAGTCGACAGGGTTCGAGAT
CGGGCGTTGAGGGCTCGGCTGGGAGCCTTGGCTGCCCCATTTCGGGACGAGAGTGGAAGGGTGCGCGACG
CTAAGGGGCTCGCACAGGCCTTGGAAGCTTTCGGGGCCGAGAATGGTATCCGGCGGGTACGGATTCTGAA
GCCTGACGCTAGTGTTGTGACTATCGCCGATCGCCGCACCGGAGTACCATATCGCGCAGTCGCTCCAGGG
GAGAATCATCACGTGGACATTGTGCAAATGCGGGACGGTAGTTGGCGAGGCTTCGCTGCCAGTGTGTTTG
AGGTAAATAGGCCCGGATGGCGCCCAGAATGGGAGGTGAAGAAGCTGGGCGGCAAACTCGTGATGCGCCT
GCACAAGGGGGACATGGTTGAGCTGTCCGACAAAGACGGTCAGCGCAGGGTCAAGGTCGTGCAGCAGATT
GAAATTTCAGCTAACAGGGTGAGATTGAGCCCTCATAATGATGGGGGGAAGCTGCAAGACAGACACGCCG
ATGCCGATGACCCCTTTCGGTGGGATCTGGCCACAATTCCACTGCTTAAAGACAGAGGTTGTGTGGCCGT
CCGCGTGGATCCCATCGGTGTCGTTACCCTGAGGAGAAGCAACGTGAGCAGGGCTGACCCCAAGAAGAAG
AGGAAGGTGAGGTCCATGGTCATAGCTGTTTCCTGTGTGAAATTGTTATCCGCTCACAATTCCACACAAC
ATACGAGCCGGAAGCATAAAGTGTAAAGCCTGGGGTGCCTAATGAGTGAGCTAACTCACATTAATTGCGT
TGCGCTCACTGCCCGCTTTCCAGTCGGGAAACCTGTCGTGCCAGCTGCATTAATGAATCGGCCAACGCGC
GGGGAGAGGCGGTTTGCGTATTGGGCGCTCTTCCGCTTCCTCGCTCACTGACTCGCTGCGCTCGGTCGTT
CGGCTGCGTCTTCCGCTTCCTCGCTCACTGACTCGCTGCGCTCGGTCGTTCGGCTGCGGCGAGCGGTATC
AGCTCACTCAAAGGCGGTAATACGGTTATCCACAGAATCAGGGGATAACGCAGGAAAGAACATGTGAGCA
AAAGGCCAGCAAAAGGCCAGGAACCGTAAAAAGGCCGCGTTGCTGGCGTTTTTCCATAGGCTCCGCCCCC
CTGACGAGCATCACAAAAATCGACGCTCAAGTCAGAGGTGGCGAAACCCGACAGGACTATAAAGATACCA
GGCGTTTCCCCCTGGAAGCTCCCTCGTGCGCTCTCCTGTTCCGACCCTGCCGCTTACCGGATACCTGTCC
GCCTTTCTCCCTTCGGGAAGCGTGGCGCTTTCTCATAGCTCACGCTGTAGGTATCTCAGTTCGGTGTAGG
TCGTTCGCTCCAAGCTGGGCTGTGTGCACGAACCCCCCGTTCAGCCCGACCGCTGCGCCTTATCCGGTAA
CTATCGTCTTGAGTCCAACCCGGTAAGACACGACTTATCGCCACTGGCAGCAGCCACTGGTAACAGGATT
AGCAGAGCGAGGTATGTAGGCGGTGCTACAGAGTTCTTGAAGTGGTGGCCTAACTACGGCTACACTAGAA
GAACAGTATTTGGTATCTGCGCTCTGCTGAAGCCAGTTACCTTCGGAAAAAGAGTTGGTAGCTCTTGATC
CGGCAAACAAACCACCGCTGGTAGCGGTGGTTTTTTTGTTTGCAAGCAGCAGATTACGCGCAGAAAAAAA
GGATCTCAAGAAGATCCTTTGATCTTTTCTACGGGGTCTGACGCTCAGTGGAACGAAAACTCACGTTAAG
GGATTTTGGTCATGAGATTATCAAAAAGGATCTTCACCTAGATCCTTTTAAATTAAAAATGAAGTTTTAA
ATCAATCTAAAGTATATATGAGTAAACTTGGTCTGACAGTTACCAATGCTTAATCAGTGAGGCACCTATC
TCAGCGATCTGTCTATTTCGTTCATCCATAGTTGCCTGACTCCCCGTCGTGTAGATAACTACGATACGGG
AGGGCTTACCATCTGGCCCCAGTGCTGCAATGATACCGCGAGACCCACGCTCACCGGCTCCAGATTTATC
AGCAATAAACCAGCCAGCCGGAAGGGCCGAGCGCAGAAGTGGTCCTGCAACTTTATCCGCCTCCATCCAG
TCTATTAATTGTTGCCGGGAAGCTAGAGTAAGTAGTTCGCCAGTTAATAGTTTGCGCAACGTTGTTGCCA
TTGCTACAGGCATCGTGGTGTCACGCTCGTCGTTTGGTATGGCTTCATTCAGCTCCGGTTCCCAACGATC
AAGGCGAGTTACATGATCCCCCATGTTGTGCAAAAAAGCGGTTAGCTCCTTCGGTCCTCCGATCGTTGTC
AGAAGTAAGTTGGCCGCAGTGTTATCACTCATGGTTATGGCAGCACTGCATAATTCTCTTACTGTCATGC
CATCCGTAAGATGCTTTTCTGTGACTGGTGAGTACTCAACCAAGTCATTCTGAGAATAGTGTATGCGGCG
ACCGAGTTGCTCTTGCCCGGCGTCAATACGGGATAATACCGCGCCACATAGCAGAACTTTAAAAGTGCTC
ATCATTGGAAAACGTTCTTCGGGGCGAAAACTCTCAAGGATCTTACCGCTGTTGAGATCCAGTTCGATGT
AACCCACTCGTGCACCCAACTGATCTTCAGCATCTTTTACTTTCACCAGCGTTTCTGGGTGAGCAAAAAC
AGGAAGGCAAAATGCCGCAAAAAAGGGAATAAGGGCGACACGGAAATGTTGAATACTCATACTCTTCCTT
TTTCAATATTATTGAAGCATTTATCAGGGTTATTGTCTCATGAGCGGATACATATTTGAATGTATTTAGA
AAAATAAACAAATAGGGGTTCCGCGCACATTTCCCCGAAAAGTGCCACCTGACGTCTAAGAAACCATTAT
TATCATGACATTAACCTATAAAAATAGGCGTATCACGAGGCCCTTTCGTCTCGCGCGTTTCGGTGATGAC
GGTGAAAACCTCTGACACATGCAGCTCCCGGAGACGGTCACAGCTTGT
