>Addgene plasmid #103117 | pUC19-J6LE60 | depositor partial sequence | sequence record 195271 | J6LE60
ATGGGAATCCGCTTCGCCTTTGATCTCGGCACCAACAGCATCGGCTGGGCCGTCTGGAGGACTGGCCCTG
GCGTTTTTGGAGAGGACACCGCGGCTAGCCTGGACGGTTCAGGGGTCTTGATCTTTAAGGACGGCCGCAA
CCCCAAGGACGGCCAGTCACTGGCCACTATGAGGCGCGTCCCCCGGCAGAGCCGCAAGCGAAGAGATCGG
TTTGTGCTCCGGCGCCGGGACCTCCTGGCCGCCCTGCGCAAGGCTGGTCTGTTCCCAGTGGACGTCGAGG
AGGGAAGGCGACTCGCAGCTACGGACCCGTATCACCTTCGCGCTAAAGCGCTGGACGAGTCATTGACACC
ACACGAGATGGGGAGAGTGATCTTTCACCTGAACCAGAGACGCGGGTTTAGGAGTAATAGAAAAGCTGAC
AGACAAGATAGAGAGAAGGGCAAAATAGCTGAGGGCTCTAAACGCTTGGCTGAAACCCTCGCTGCAACTA
ACTGCCGGACTCTGGGGGAATTCCTGTGGAGCAGACATCGCGGGACTCCACGGACGCGGAGCCCGACACG
CATTAGGATGGAGGGAGAGGGAGCCAAAGCACTCTACGCTTTCTATCCAACTCGGGAGATGGTTAGAGCT
GAATTTGAGAGATTGTGGACAGCTCAATCTCGCTTTGCGCCTGATCTGCTCACTCCAGAGCGGCACGAGG
AGATTGCGGGGATCCTGTTTAGGCAGCGGGATCTGGCCCCTCCTAAAATCGGGTGCTGCACCTTTGAGCC
TAGCGAAAGGAGGCTCCCACGCGCCCTTCCCAGCGTGGAGGCCAGGGGAATCTACGAACGGCTGGCTCAT
CTGCGGATTACCACCGGGCCTGTATCCGACCGGGGTTTGACAAGGCCTGAGCGGGATGTGCTCGCCAGCG
CCCTGCTGGCAGGCAAGTCCCTGACATTTAAGGCAGTGAGGAAGACACTTAAGATCCTCCCCCACGCTTT
GGTGAATTTCGAGGAAGCCGGGGAGAAGGGACTCGACGGCGCCCTCACTGCCAAACTGTTGTCCAAGCCG
GATCATTATGGAGCCGCTTGGCACGGTCTGTCATTCGCTGAGAAGGATACCTTCGTTGGGAAACTGCTTG
ATGAAGCTGACGAAGAGCGGCTGATTAGACGCTTGGTCACCGAAAACCGCCTGAGTGAGGACGCCGCTAG
AAGATGTGCGAGTATCCCCCTGGCGGATGGGTACGGCCGGTTGGGTCGGACAGCCAACACTGAGATTCTG
GCAGCTCTGGTTGAGGAGACAGATGAGACTGGGACAGTTGTAACATACGCCGAAGCTGTACGCAGGGCTG
GCGAGAGGACTGGCCGCAACTGGCATCACTCTGATGAAAGGGACGGAGTCATCCTGGACCGGCTGCCTTA
TTATGGTGAAATTCTTCAGCGGCACGTTGTCCCCGGCAGTGGAGAGCCCGAAGAGAAGAACGAGGCCGCC
CGCTGGGGACGCCTTGCAAACCCTACTGTCCACATCGGCCTGAACCAGCTTCGGAAAGTCGTGAATAGAC
TGATCGCCGCTCATGGAAGGCCTGACCAGATCGTGGTAGAGCTGGCCCGCGAGCTGAAACTGAACCGCGA
GCAGAAGGAGCGCTTGGATCGCGAAAATAGAAAGAACAGGGAGGAAAACGAACGCAGAACAGCAATCCTG
GCCGAACACGGACAACGCGATACCGCCGAAAATAAGATTAGACTGAGGCTGTTCGAAGAACAAGCGCGGG
CCAATGCTGGCATCGCACTGTGCCCCTACACAGGAAGGGCCATCGGAATTGCCGAGCTGTTCACTTCCGA
GGTGGAGATTGATCACATTCTGCCCGTAAGCCTGACCCTGGATGACAGCCTCGCTAATCGCGTTCTTTGT
CGAAGGGAAGCCAATCGCGAGAAGCGACGGCAGACCCCATTCCAGGCATTCGGTGCTACCCCAGCATGGA
ACGACATCGTCGCCCGCGCAGCTAAGTTGCCTCCCAACAAGCGGTGGAGATTCGATCCAGCCGCTCTGGA
GAGGTTCGAAAGGGAAGGAGGTTTCCTGGGGCGCCAGCTGAACGAAACAAAGTATCTGTCCAGGCTTGCT
AAAATTTATTTGGGAAAGATCTGCGATCCCGATCGCGTGTATGTGACTCCGGGCACTCTCACGGGCCTCC
TCAGGGCCCGGTGGGGATTGAATTCCATCCTCAGTGACAGTAACTTTAAAAACCGGTCAGATCATCGACA
TCATGCCGTTGATGCCGTTGTGATTGGAGTCCTTACGAGGGGTATGATCCAGAGAATTGCACATGACGCT
GCCCGCGCCGAGGATCAAGATCTGGACAGAGTGTTCCGCGACGTACCAGTGCCCTTCGAAGACTTTAGAG
ATCATGTGCGAGAGAGAGTGAGCACCATCACGGTGGCCGTGAAGCCAGAGCACGGCAAAGGCGGCGCTCT
CCATGAGGATACATCTTACGGCCTTGTACCTGACACCGATCCCAACGCGGCACTGGGCAATCTGGTCGTG
CGCAAACCAATACGGTCCCTGACAGCTGGCGAAGTCGACAGGGTTCGAGATCGGGCGTTGAGGGCTCGGC
TGGGAGCCTTGGCTGCCCCATTTCGGGACGAGAGTGGAAGGGTGCGCGACGCTAAGGGGCTCGCACAGGC
CTTGGAAGCTTTCGGGGCCGAGAATGGTATCCGGCGGGTACGGATTCTGAAGCCTGACGCTAGTGTTGTG
ACTATCGCCGATCGCCGCACCGGAGTACCATATCGCGCAGTCGCTCCAGGGGAGAATCATCACGTGGACA
TTGTGCAAATGCGGGACGGTAGTTGGCGAGGCTTCGCTGCCAGTGTGTTTGAGGTAAATAGGCCCGGATG
GCGCCCAGAATGGGAGGTGAAGAAGCTGGGCGGCAAACTCGTGATGCGCCTGCACAAGGGGGACATGGTT
GAGCTGTCCGACAAAGACGGTCAGCGCAGGGTCAAGGTCGTGCAGCAGATTGAAATTTCAGCTAACAGGG
TGAGATTGAGCCCTCATAATGATGGGGGGAAGCTGCAAGACAGACACGCCGATGCCGATGACCCCTTTCG
GTGGGATCTGGCCACAATTCCACTGCTTAAAGACAGAGGTTGTGTGGCCGTCCGCGTGGATCCCATCGGT
GTCGTTACCCTGAGGAGAAGCAACGTG
